>Addgene plasmid #31753 | pMT-mCherry-Patronin | addgene partial sequence | sequence record 37984 | mCherry-F 5'-ccccgtaatgcagaagaaga-3'
GGATGTACCCCGAGGACGGCGCCCTGAAGGGCGAGATCAAGCAGAGGCTGAAGCTGAAGGACGGCGGCCA
CTACGACGCTGAGGTCAAGACCACCTACAAGGCCAAGAAGCCCGTGCAGCTGCCCGGCGCCTACAACGTC
AACATCAAGTTGGACACCACCTCCCACAACGAGGACTACACCATCGTGGAACAGTACGAACGCGCCGAGG
GCCGCCACTCCACCGGCGGCATGGACGAGCTGTACAAGCACCGGTATACAAGTTTGTACAAAAAAGCAGG
CTCCGCGGCCGCCCCCTTCACCATGGATGTCGAAACACAGGAAATACGACAGGCTCGTCAACGTGCTTCC
GTCAAATGGCTGCTCTCAAAGGCGTTCAACAATCGCGTGCCAGACAACCTGAAGGAGCCCTTCTACCGCG
ACCATGAGAACCAGGAGCGCCTCAAGCCGCAGATCATCGTGGAGCTGGGCAATGCCACGCTCTACTGCCA
GACGCTGGCCAATCTGTACTCAGATCCCAACTACCAAAGCATGAACCACTGGTCAATAATACAGACGCTA
GCGCGCAAGGGAGTTCCCGTGGCCGAATCCGCGGACATGCCCATTACCGAAACGGTATTAATTCAAACAA
ATCCGCTGCGAATTAACGCCCACATGTCTGTGATAGAATCGCTGATGGTTTTGTATGCGAAGGAAATATC
ATCGGGTGACCGCGTCATGGCGGCCATACGAAGAATATCTGGCAACAACTATCAGGCGCCCACTGGCCAG
TCCTACGAGCAAGCTCTGCTGGGCTGGATTTCACATGCTTGCGCCGCTCTGAAAAAGCGCATTATCAAGG
AGGTGGACGCTGGGCTGCCC
