[The description below was written by a language model from this plasmid's Addgene catalogue record.]
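Description:
pMT-mCherry-Patronin is an insect cell expression plasmid built on the pMT-mCherry backbone (about 4.2 kb without insert). It carries the Drosophila melanogaster Patronin coding sequence (CG33130, also known as ssp4) under control of the metallothionein promoter. This promoter is metal-inducible, typically switched on by adding copper or another heavy metal to the culture medium, so expression of the fusion protein can be timed and its level adjusted rather than being constitutive. The backbone supplies an mCherry red fluorescent protein that is fused to the N terminus of Patronin. The insert was introduced by Gateway recombination, so recombination site sequence is expected between the tag and the open reading frame, although the record gives no feature map to confirm the junction.

The plasmid is propagated in standard E. coli cloning strains under ampicillin selection. The copy number is recorded as unknown, and the origin of replication is not stated. No selectable marker for insect cells is listed, so the record does not indicate whether stable lines would require co-transfection with a separate selection plasmid.

Patronin is a microtubule minus-end-associated protein, and the associated publication describes how it regulates the microtubule network by protecting minus ends. The construct is therefore suited to live or fixed fluorescence imaging of Patronin localisation in cultured Drosophila cells. It could also serve inducible expression or rescue experiments examining microtubule minus-end dynamics and stability. The insert size and the isoform cloned are not given in the record.
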