Addgene plasmid #31753: pMT-mCherry-Patronin
Depositing lab: Ron Vale. Depositing organization: University of California, San Francisco (UCSF). Publication: Patronin regulates the microtubule network by protecting microtubule minus ends. Goodwin SS, Vale RD. Cell. 2010 Oct 15;143(2):263-74. 10.1016/j.cell.2010.09.022 PubMed 20946984.
Backbone
  Vector backbone: pMT-mCherry
  Backbone size w/o insert (bp): 4200
  Vector type: Insect Expression
Growth in bacteria
  Bacterial resistance: Ampicillin, 100 μg/mL
  Growth temperature: 37°C
  Growth strain: DH5alpha
  Copy number: Unknown
Gene/Insert
  Gene/Insert name: Patronin
  Species: D. melanogaster (fly)
  Entrez Gene: Patronin (a.k.a. Dmel_CG33130, BcDNA:LD17191, CG18459, CG18460, CG18462, CG30102, CG33130, CG6516, Dmel\CG33130, Ssp4, l(2)k07433, ssp4)
  Promoter: Metallothionein
  Tag / fusion protein: mCherry (N terminal on backbone)
  Cloning method: Gateway Cloning
  Sequencing primers: 5′ EGFP-C
Terms and licenses: Academic/Nonprofit Terms; Industry Terms: Not Available to Industry
How to cite: pMT-mCherry-Patronin was a gift from Ron Vale (Addgene plasmid # 31753 ; http://n2t.net/addgene:31753 ; RRID:Addgene_31753)
